Addgene plasmid #222924: pPB-cT3G-cERP2-PRDM1
Purpose: PiggyBac transposon plasmid for doxycycline inducible expression of PRDM1
Depositing lab: George Church. Depositing organization: Harvard Medical School. Publication: Rapid Human Oogonia-like Cell Specification via Combinatorial Transcription Factor-Directed Differentiation. Pierson Smela M, Kramme CC, Fortuna PRJ, Wolf B, Srikar Kavirayuni V, Adams J, Ma C, Velychko S, Widocki U, Goel S, Chen T, Vincoff S, Dong E, Kohman RE, Kobayashi M, Shioda T, Church GM, Chatterjee P. bioRxiv 2022.07.11.499564 10.1101/2022.07.11.499564.
Backbone
  Vector backbone: pPB-cT3G-cERP2
  Vector type: Mammalian Expression
  Selectable markers: Puromycin
Growth in bacteria
  Bacterial resistance: Ampicillin, 100 μg/mL
  Growth temperature: 37°C
  Growth strain: NEB Stable
  Copy number: High Copy
Gene/Insert
  Gene/Insert name: PRDM1
  Species: H. sapiens (human)
  Entrez Gene: PRDM1 (a.k.a. BLIMP1, PRDI-BF1)
  Cloning method: Gateway Cloning
Terms and licenses: Academic/Nonprofit Terms; Industry Terms: Not Available to Industry
Depositor comments: Please visit https://doi.org/10.1101/2022.07.11.499564 for bioRxiv preprint
How to cite: pPB-cT3G-cERP2-PRDM1 was a gift from George Church (Addgene plasmid # 222924 ; http://n2t.net/addgene:222924 ; RRID:Addgene_222924)
