[The description below was written by a language model from this plasmid's Addgene catalogue record and pLannotate feature annotations shown in this document.]
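Description:
pPB-cT3G-cERP2-PRDM1 is a mammalian expression plasmid built on the pPB-cT3G-cERP2 backbone and described by its depositor as a PiggyBac transposon vector for doxycycline-inducible expression of human PRDM1 (also known as BLIMP1). It is maintained in E. coli as a high-copy plasmid through a ColE1/pUC-type origin with ampicillin selection (AmpR under its own bla promoter). The PiggyBac terminal repeats that would allow transposase-mediated genomic integration were not picked up in the automated feature table, so their positions are not documented here. Several short hits in the table (lacZα, lacI, rop, bom, SNR52 promoter, gRNA scaffold, a partial HA tag match) are fragments that most likely reflect backbone remnants or chance matches rather than functional parts.

The construct carries an all-in-one Tet-On system in two opposing units. In the forward direction, a third-generation Tet-responsive promoter (annotated as TRE3G and tight-TRE fragments) drives the full PRDM1 coding sequence. This is flanked by attB1 and attB2 sites left over from Gateway cloning and lies upstream of an SV40 polyadenylation signal. On the opposite strand, a CMV enhancer fused to the EF-1α core promoter constitutively expresses a reverse tetracycline transactivator (annotated as an rtTA3 fragment with VP16-derived activation repeats), followed by the puromycin N-acetyltransferase gene and a second SV40 poly(A). The element linking the transactivator and the puromycin marker is not annotated. Puromycin therefore selects for stably integrated cells, and adding doxycycline lets the transactivator bind the TRE and switch on PRDM1. The associated publication concerns transcription factor-directed differentiation toward human oogonia-like cells, which suggests use for inducible PRDM1 overexpression in that context.
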