Features (pLannotate 1.2.2; 27 found; start..end, strand, type, name):
      8..256     +  promoter       TRE3GV promoter (fragment): 3rd-generation Tet-responsive promoter that can be activated by binding of Tet-On® 3G, optimized for retroviral and lentiviral vectors
    263..304     +  promoter       tight TRE promoter (fragment): Tet-responsive promoter PTight, consisting of seven tet operator sequences followed by the minimal CMV promoter
    367..391     +  protein_bind   attB1: mutant version of attB; recombination site for the Gateway® BP reaction BP Clonase™
    400..2874    +  CDS            PRDM1: PRDM1_HUMAN - Also known as BLIMP1. Experimental evidence at protein level: Swiss-Prot protein existence level 1. Transcription factor that mediates a transcriptional program in various innate and adaptive immune tissue-resident lymphocyte T cell types such as tissue-resident memory T (Trm), natural killer (trNK) and natural killer T (NKT) cells and negatively regulates gene expression of proteins that promote the egress of tissue-resident T-cell populations from non-lymphoid organs. Plays a role in the development, retention and long-term establishment of adaptive and innate tissue- resident
   2879..2903    -  protein_bind   attB2: mutant version of attB; recombination site for the Gateway® BP reaction BP Clonase™
   2905..2933    +  CDS            3xHA (fragment): three tandem HA epitope tags
   2971..2993    +  promoter       SNR52 promoter (fragment): promoter for the S. cerevisiae small nucleolar RNA gene SNR52
   3014..3037    +  misc_RNA       gRNA scaffold (fragment): guide RNA scaffold for the Streptococcus pyogenes CRISPR/Cas9 system
   3098..3232    -  polyA_signal   SV40 poly(A) signal: SV40 polyadenylation signal
   3545..3702    +  CDS            lacZα (fragment): LacZα fragment of β-galactosidase; lacZ fragment
   3708..3807    -  misc_feature   bom (fragment): basis of mobility region from pBR322
   3911..3946    -  CDS            rop (fragment): Rop protein, which maintains plasmids at low copy number; rop
   4042..4146    +  promoter       AmpR promoter: bla
   4147..5007    +  CDS            AmpR: β-lactamase; bla; confers resistance to ampicillin, carbenicillin, and related antibiotics
   5178..5766    +  rep_origin     ori: high-copy-number ColE1/pMB1/pBR322/pUC origin of replication
   5949..6041    +  CDS            lacI (fragment): lac repressor; lacI; The lac repressor binds to the lac operator to inhibit transcription in E. coli. This inhibition can be relieved by adding lactose or isopropyl-β-D-thiogalactopyranoside (IPTG).
   6047..6130    +  CDS            lacI (fragment): lac repressor; lacI; The lac repressor binds to the lac operator to inhibit transcription in E. coli. This inhibition can be relieved by adding lactose or isopropyl-β-D-thiogalactopyranoside (IPTG).
   6143..6164    +  protein_bind   CAP binding site: CAP binding activates transcription in the presence of cAMP. E. coli catabolite activator protein
   6179..6209    +  promoter       lac promoter: promoter for the E. coli lac operon
   6217..6233    +  protein_bind   lac operator: The lac repressor binds to the lac operator to inhibit transcription in E. coli. This inhibition can be relieved by adding lactose or isopropyl-β-D-thiogalactopyranoside (IPTG). lac repressor encoded by lacI
   6521..6602    -  polyA_signal   SV40 poly(A) signal: SV40 polyadenylation signal
   6625..6708    -  CDS            large T antigen (fragment): large T antigen from SV40 (simian virus 40)
   6722..7318    -  CDS            pac: PUAC_STRAD - Protein predicted: Swiss-Prot protein existence level 4. Detoxification of puromycin. From Streptomyces alboniger.
   7391..7501    -  CDS            VP48: 3 tandem repeats of the minimal activation domain of herpes simplex virus VP16 (Cheng et al., 2013)
   7431..8128    -  CDS            rtTA3 (fragment): reverse tetracycline transactivator 3 activates expression from Tet-responsive promoters in the presence of doxycycline
   8181..8392    -  promoter       EF-1α core promoter: core promoter for human elongation factor EF-1α
   8393..8772    -  enhancer       CMV enhancer: human cytomegalovirus immediate early enhancer
>Addgene plasmid #222924 | pPB-cT3G-cERP2-PRDM1 | addgene full sequence | sequence record 439853 | Addgene NGS Result
TCACCTCGAGTTTACTCCCTATCAGTGATAGAGAACGTATGAAGAGTTTACTCCCTATCAGTGATAGAGA
ACGTATGCAGACTTTACTCCCTATCAGTGATAGAGAACGTATAAGGAGTTTACTCCCTATCAGTGATAGA
GAACGTATGACCAGTTTACTCCCTATCAGTGATAGAGAACGTATCTACAGTTTACTCCCTATCAGTGATA
GAGAACGTATATCCAGTTTACTCCCTATCAGTGATAGAGAACGTATAAGCTTGCCTATATAAGCAGAGCT
CGTTTAGTGAACCGTCAGATCGCCTGGAGACGCCATCCACGCTGTTTTGACCTCCATAGAAGACACCGGG
ACCGATCCAGCCTACCACAAGTTTGTACAAAAAAGCAGGCTTAGCCACCATGTTGGATATTTGCTTGGAA
AAACGTGTGGGTACGACCTTGGCTGCCCCCAAGTGTAACTCCAGCACTGTGAGGTTTCAGGGATTGGCAG
AGGGGACCAAGGGGACCATGAAAATGGACATGGAGGATGCGGATATGACTCTGTGGACAGAGGCTGAGTT
TGAAGAGAAGTGTACATACATTGTGAACGACCACCCCTGGGATTCTGGTGCTGATGGCGGTACTTCGGTT
CAGGCGGAGGCATCCTTACCAAGGAATCTGCTTTTCAAGTATGCCACCAACAGTGAAGAGGTTATTGGAG
TGATGAGTAAAGAATACATACCAAAGGGCACACGTTTTGGACCCCTAATAGGTGAAATCTACACCAATGA
CACAGTTCCTAAGAACGCCAACAGGAAATATTTTTGGAGGATCTATTCCAGAGGGGAGCTTCACCACTTC
ATTGACGGCTTTAATGAAGAGAAAAGCAACTGGATGCGCTATGTGAATCCAGCACACTCTCCCCGGGAGC
AAAACCTGGCTGCGTGTCAGAACGGGATGAACATCTACTTCTACACCATTAAGCCCATCCCTGCCAACCA
GGAACTTCTTGTGTGGTATTGTCGGGACTTTGCAGAAAGGCTTCACTACCCTTATCCCGGAGAGCTGACA
ATGATGAATCTCACACAAACACAGAGCAGTCTAAAGCAACCGAGCACTGAGAAAAATGAACTCTGCCCAA
AGAATGTCCCAAAGAGAGAGTACAGCGTGAAAGAAATCCTAAAATTGGACTCCAACCCCTCCAAAGGAAA
GGACCTCTACCGTTCTAACATTTCACCCCTCACATCAGAAAAGGACCTCGATGACTTTAGAAGACGTGGG
AGCCCCGAAATGCCCTTCTACCCTCGGGTCGTTTACCCCATCCGGGCCCCTCTGCCAGAAGACTTTTTGA
AAGCTTCCCTGGCCTACGGGATCGAGAGACCCACGTACATCACTCGCTCCCCCATTCCATCCTCCACCAC
TCCAAGCCCCTCTGCAAGAAGCAGCCCCGACCAAAGCCTCAAGAGCTCCAGCCCTCACAGCAGCCCTGGG
AATACGGTGTCCCCTGTGGGCCCCGGCTCTCAAGAGCACCGGGACTCCTACGCTTACTTGAACGCGTCCT
ACGGCACGGAAGGTTTGGGCTCCTACCCTGGCTACGCACCCCTGCCCCACCTCCCGCCAGCTTTCATCCC
CTCGTACAACGCTCACTACCCCAAGTTCCTCTTGCCCCCCTACGGCATGAATTGTAATGGCCTGAGCGCT
GTGAGCAGCATGAATGGCATCAACAACTTTGGCCTCTTCCCGAGGCTGTGCCCTGTCTACAGCAATCTCC
TCGGTGGGGGCAGCCTGCCCCACCCCATGCTCAACCCCACTTCTCTCCCGAGCTCGCTGCCCTCAGATGG
AGCCCGGAGGTTGCTCCAGCCGGAGCATCCCAGGGAGGTGCTTGTCCCGGCGCCCCACAGTGCCTTCTCC
TTTACCGGGGCCGCCGCCAGCATGAAGGACAAGGCCTGTAGCCCCACAAGCGGGTCTCCCACGGCGGGAA
CAGCCGCCACGGCAGAACATGTGGTGCAGCCCAAAGCTACCTCAGCAGCGATGGCAGCCCCCAGCAGCGA
CGAAGCCATGAATCTCATTAAAAACAAAAGAAACATGACCGGCTACAAGACCCTTCCCTACCCGCTGAAG
AAGCAGAACGGCAAGATCAAGTACGAATGCAACGTTTGCGCCAAGACTTTCGGCCAGCTCTCCAATCTGA
AGGTCCACCTGAGAGTGCACAGTGGAGAACGGCCTTTCAAATGTCAGACTTGCAACAAGGGCTTTACTCA
GCTCGCCCACCTGCAGAAACACTACCTGGTACACACGGGAGAAAAGCCACATGAATGCCAGGTCTGCCAC
AAGAGATTTAGCAGCACCAGCAATCTCAAGACCCACCTGCGACTCCATTCTGGAGAGAAACCATACCAAT
GCAAGGTGTGCCCTGCCAAGTTCACCCAGTTTGTGCACCTGAAACTGCACAAGCGTCTGCACACCCGGGA
GCGGCCCCACAAGTGCTCCCAGTGCCACAAGAACTACATCCATCTCTGTAGCCTCAAGGTTCACCTGAAA
GGGAACTGCGCTGCGGCCCCGGCGCCTGGGCTGCCCTTGGAAGATCTGACCCGAATCAATGAAGAAATCG
AGAAGTTTGACATCAGTGACAATGCTGACCGGCTCGAGGACGTGGAGGATGACATCAGTGTGATCTCTGT
AGTGGAGAAGGAAATTCTGGCCGTGGTCAGAAAAGAGAAAGAAGAAACTGGCCTGAAAGTGTCTTTGCAA
AGAAACATGGGGAATGGACTCCTCTCCTCAGGGTGCAGCCTTTATGAGTCATCAGATCTACCCCTCATGA
AGTTGCCTCCCAGCAACCCACTACCTCTGGTACCTGTAAAGGTCAAACAAGAAACAGTTGAACCAATGGA
TCCTTAATACCCAGCTTTCTTGTACAAAGTGGTATACCCATACGATGTTCCAGATTACGCTTAGTAATGA
GAAATACTCAGAAGATGTCACTCACCATAGTCCGCAGTGAAAGATAAATGATCAGAATCTTCGGAAAGGG
TGTGTTTTAGAGCTAGAAATAGCAAGTAGGCCACTGAGCAAGAACTATGAATGAGATCTTTAGACATATT
GCGGCCGCTTTCTCCGCGATCCAGACATGATAAGATACATTGATGAGTTTGGACAAACCAAAACTAGAAT
GCAGTGAAAAAAATGCCTTATTTGTGAAATTTGTGATGCTATTGCCTTATTTGTAACCATTATAAGCTGC
AATAAACAAGTTATCTATAACAAGAAAATATATATATAATAAGTTATCACGTAAGTAGAACATGAAATAA
CAATATAATTATCGTATGAGTTAAATCTTAAAAGTCACGTAAAAGATAATCATGCGTCATTTTGACTCAC
GCGGTCGTTATAGTTCAAAATCAGTGACACTTACCGCATTGACAAGCACGCCTCACGGGAGCTCCAAGCG
GCGACTGAGATGTCCTAAATGCACAGCGACGGATTCGCGCTATTTAGAAAGAGAGAGCAATATTTCAAGA
ATGCATGCGTCAATTTTACGCAGACTATCTTTCTAGGGTTAAGAATTCACTGGCCGTCGTTTTACAACGT
CGTGACTGGGAAAACCCTGGCGTTACCCAACTTAATCGCCTTGCAGCACATCCCCCTTTCGCCAGCTGGC
GTAATAGCGAAGAGGCCCGCACCGATCGCCCTTCCCAACAGTTGCGCAGCCTGAATGGCGAATGGCGCCT
GATGCGGTATTTTCTCCTTACGCATCTGTGCGGTATTTCACACCGCATATGGTGCACTCTCAGTACAATC
TGCTCTGATGCCGCATAGTTAAGCCAGCCCCGACACCCGCCAACACCCGCTGACGCGCCCTGACGGGCTT
GTCTGCTCCCGGCATCCGCTTACAGACAAGCTGTGACCATGTCTCCGGGAGCTGCATGTGTCAGAGGTTT
TCACCGTCATCACCGAAACACGCGAGTTCGAAAGGGCCTCGTGATACGCCTATTTTTATAGGTTAATGTC
ATGATAATAATGGTTTCTTAGACGTCAGGTGGCACTTTTCGGGGAAATGTGCGCGGAACCCCTATTTGTT
TATTTTTCTAAATACATTCAAATATGTATCCGCTCATGAGACAATAACCCTGATAAATGCTTCAATAATA
TTGAAAAAGGAAGAGTATGAGTATTCAACATTTCCGTGTCGCCCTTATTCCCTTTTTTGCGGCATTTTGC
CTTCCTGTTTTTGCTCACCCAGAAACGCTGGTGAAAGTAAAAGATGCTGAAGATCAGTTGGGTGCACGAG
TGGGTTACATCGAACTGGATCTCAACAGCGGTAAGATCCTTGAGAGTTTTCGCCCCGAAGAACGTTTTCC
AATGATGAGCACTTTTAAAGTTCTGCTATGTGGCGCGGTATTATCCCGTATTGACGCCGGGCAAGAGCAA
CTCGGTCGCCGCATACACTATTCTCAGAATGACTTGGTTGAGTACTCACCAGTCACAGAAAAGCATCTTA
CGGATGGCATGACAGTAAGAGAATTATGCAGTGCTGCCATAACCATGAGTGATAACACTGCGGCCAACTT
ACTTCTGACAACGATCGGAGGACCGAAGGAGCTAACCGCTTTTTTGCACAACATGGGGGATCATGTAACT
CGCCTTGATCGTTGGGAACCGGAGCTGAATGAAGCCATACCAAACGACGAGCGTGACACCACGATGCCTG
TAGCAATGGCAACAACGTTGCGCAAACTATTAACTGGCGAACTACTTACTCTAGCTTCCCGGCAACAATT
AATAGACTGGATGGAGGCGGATAAAGTTGCAGGACCACTTCTGCGCTCGGCCCTTCCGGCTGGCTGGTTT
ATTGCTGATAAATCTGGAGCCGGTGAGCGTGGTTCACGCGGTATCATTGCAGCACTGGGGCCAGATGGTA
AGCCCTCCCGTATCGTAGTTATCTACACGACGGGGAGTCAGGCAACTATGGATGAACGAAATAGACAGAT
CGCTGAGATAGGTGCCTCACTGATTAAGCATTGGTAACTGTCAGACCAAGTTTACTCATATATACTTTAG
ATTGATTTAAAACTTCATTTTTAATTTAAAAGGATCTAGGTGAAGATCCTTTTTGATAATCTCATGACCA
AAATCCCTTAACGTGAGTTTTCGTTCCACTGAGCGTCAGACCCCGTAGAAAAGATCAAAGGATCTTCTTG
AGATCCTTTTTTTCTGCGCGTAATCTGCTGCTTGCAAACAAAAAAACCACCGCTACCAGCGGTGGTTTGT
TTGCCGGATCAAGAGCTACCAACTCTTTTTCCGAAGGTAACTGGCTTCAGCAGAGCGCAGATACCAAATA
CTGTTCTTCTAGTGTAGCCGTAGTTAGGCCACCACTTCAAGAACTCTGTAGCACCGCCTACATACCTCGC
TCTGCTAATCCTGTTACCAGTGGCTGCTGCCAGTGGCGATAAGTCGTGTCTTACCGGGTTGGACTCAAGA
CGATAGTTACCGGATAAGGCGCAGCGGTCGGGCTGAACGGGGGGTTCGTGCACACAGCCCAGCTTGGAGC
GAACGACCTACACCGAACTGAGATACCTACAGCGTGAGCTATGAGAAAGCGCCACGCTTCCCGAAGGGAG
AAAGGCGGACAGGTATCCGGTAAGCGGCAGGGTCGGAACAGGAGAGCGCACGAGGGAGCTTCCAGGGGGA
AACGCCTGGTATCTTTATAGTCCTGTCGGGTTTCGCCACCTCTGACTTGAGCGTCGATTTTTGTGATGCT
CGTCAGGGGGGCGGAGCCTATGGAAAAACGCCAGCAACGCGGCCTTTTTACGGTTCCTGGCCTTTTGCTG
GCCTTTTGCTCACATGTTCTTTCCTGCGTTATCCCCTGATTCTGTGGATAACCGTATTACCGCCTTTGAG
TGAGCTGATACCGCTCGCCGCAGCCGAACGACCGAGCGCAGCGAGTCAGTGAGCGAGGAAGCGGATGAGC
GCCCAATACGCAAACCGCCTCTCACCGCGCGTTGGCCGATTCATTAATGCAGCTGGCACGACAGGTTTCC
CGACTGGAAAGCGGGCAGTGAGCGCAACGCAAACCGCCTCTCCCCGCGCGTTGGCCGATTCATTAATGCA
GCTGGCACGACAGGTTTCCCGACTGGAAAGCGGGCAGTGAGCGCAACGCAATTAATGTGAGTTAGCTCAC
TCATTAGGCACCCCAGGCTTTACACTTTATGCTTCCGGCTCGTATGTTGTGTGGAATTGTGAGCGGATAA
CAATTTCACACAGGAAACAGCTATGACCATGATTACGCCAAGGTCGACTTAACCCTAGAAAGATAATCAT
ATTGTGACGTACGTTAAAGATAATCATGCGTAAAATTGACGCATGTGTTTTATCGGTCTGTATATCGAGG
TTTATTTATTAATTTGAATAGATATTAAGTTTTATTATATTTACACTTACATACTAATAATAAATTCAAC
AAACAATTTATTTATGTTTATTTATTTATTAAAAAAAAACAAAAACTCAAAATTTCTTCTATAAAGTAAC
AAAACTTTTAGCAGTGAAAAAAATGCTTTATTTGTGAAATTTGTGATGCTATTGCTTTATTTGTAACCAT
TATAAGCTGCAATAAACAAGTTAACAACAACAATTGCATTCATTTTATGTTTCAGGTTCAGGGGGAGGTG
TGGGAGGTTTTTTAAAGCAAGTAAAACCTCTACAAATGTGGTATGGCTGATTATGATCCTCTGGAGATTC
ATGCGCCAGGTTTTCTGGTCATGCACCACGTTCGTGGGCCCTCAGGAACCTCCACGTCAGCGGTAACTGT
GAAGCCCAGTCGCTCGTAAAAAGGAAGATTCCGGGGAGCACTGGTTTCGAGGAACGCCGGCACGCCAGCC
CGTTCCGCGGCCTCAACACCAGGAAGAACGACAGCGCTTCCCAAACCTTTACCTTGGTGATCTGGGCTGA
CACCGACAGTGGCAAGAAACCACGCAGGCTCCTTTGGTCTATGAGGAGCCAGCAAGCCCTCCATTTGCTG
TTGTGCCGCCAACCTACTCCCTGACAGCTCGGCCATCCGCGGACCTATTTCCGCGAACACTGCGCCGGCT
TCGACGCTTTCCGGAGTAGTCCAGACCGCAACTGCGGCACCATCGTCCGCAACCCAAACTTTACCAATGT
CCAGACCCACGCGCGTAAGAAACAGCTCTTGCAACTCAGTTACCCTCTCTATGTGTCTGTCCGGATCTAC
GGTATGGCGGGTCGCTGGATAATCTGCAAATGCTGCGGCAAGTGTTCGGACAGCCCGTGGTACATCGTCA
CGGGTAGCGAGCCTAACAGTGGGCTTATATTCCGTCATGGGGCCGGGGTTCTCCTCCACGTCGCCGGCCT
GCTTCAGCAGGCTGAAGTTGGTGGCGCCGCTGCCCCCGGGGAGCATGTCAAGGTCAAAATCGTCAAGAGC
GTCAGCAGGCAGCATATCAAGGTCAAAGTCGTCAAGGGCATCGGCTGGGAGCATGTCTAAGTCAAAATCG
TCAAGGGCGTCGGTCGGCCCGCCGCTTTCGCACTTTAGCTGTTTCTCCAGGCCACATATGATTAGTTCCA
GGCCGAAAAGGAAGGCAGGTTCGGCTCCCTGCCGGTCGAACAGCTCAATTGCTTGTTTCAGAAGTGGGGG
CATAGAATCGGTGGTAGGTGTCTCTCTTTCCTCTTTTGCTACTTGATGCTCCTGTTCCTCCAATACGCAG
CCCAGTGTAAAGTGGCCCACGGCGGACAGAGCGTACAGTGCGTTCTCCAGGGAGAAGCCTTGCTGACACA
GGAACGCGAGCTGATTTTCCAGGGTTTCGTACTGTTTCTCTGTTGGGCGGGTGCCGAGATGCACTTTAGC
CCCGTCACGATGTGAGAGGAGAGCACAGCGGTATGACTTGGCGTTGTTCCGCAGAAAGTCTTGCCATGAC
TCGCCTTCCAGGGGGCAGGAGTGGGTATGATGCCTGTCCAGCATCTCGATTGGCAGGGCATCGAGCAGGG
CCCGCTTGTTCTTCACGTGCCAGTACAGGGTAGGCTGCTCAACTCCCAGCTTTTGAGCGAGTTTCCTTGT
CGTCAGGCCTTCGATACCGACTCCATTGAGTAATTCCAGAGCAGAGTTTATGACTTTGCTCTTGTCCAGT
CTAGACATCTTATCGTCATCGTCTTTGTAATCCATGGTGGCGGATCCCGCGTCACGACACCTGTGTTCTG
GCGGCAAACCCGTTGCGAAAAAGAACGTTCACGGCGACTACTGCACTTATATACGGTTCTCCCCCACCCT
CGGGAAAAAGGCGGAGCCAGTACACGACATCACTTTCCCAGTTTACCCCGCGCCACCTTCTCTAGGCACC
GGTTCAATTGCCGACCCCTCCCCCCAACTTCTCGGGCACTGTGGGCCATGTGCGCTCTGCCCCATGGTAA
TAGCCATGACTAATACGTAGATGTACTGCCAAGTAGGAAAGTGCCATAAGGTCATGTACTGGGCATAATG
CCAGGCGGGCCATTTACCGTCATTGACGTCAATAGGGGGCGTACTTGGCATATGATACACTTGATGTACT
GCCAAGTGGGCAGTTTACCGTAAATACTCCACCCATTGACGTCAATGGAAAGTGCCTATTGGCGTTACTA
TGGGAACATACGTCATTATTGACGTCAATGGGCGGGGGTCGTTGGGCGGTCAGCCAGGCGGGCCATTTAC
CGTAAGTTATGTAACGCGGAACTCCATATATGGGCTATGAACTAATGACCCCGTAATTGATTACTATTAA
TAACTAGTCAATAATCAATGTCATAAGCTCTAATCGCATAATCGAGCTAAGAGCGATTAATATGCTTAGC
TAGCTTAGCTAAGCTAGATTTCTCTATTCTCCCACAATATATAGCAGCTATTAGCTTAGCAGTCCGAATA
CGATCGTCCACGATCCATAAGCGTAACACATTTGAGTAGCGACTGACGGGCACCGGAGCCACTCGAGTGG
AATTA
